>Addgene plasmid #84407 | TOPO-BC13 | addgene full sequence | sequence record 163335 | Addgene assembled sequence
AGCGCCCAATACGCAAACCGCCTCTCCCCGCGCGTTGGCCGATTCATTAATGCAGCTGGCACGACAGGTT
TCCCGACTGGAAAGCGGGCAGTGAGCGCAACGCAATTAATGTGAGTTAGCTCACTCATTAGGCACCCCAG
GCTTTACACTTTATGCTTCCGGCTCGTATGTTGTGTGGAATTGTGAGCGGATAACAATTTCACACAGGAA
ACAGCTATGACCATGATTACGCCAAGCTATTTAGGTGACACTATAGAATACTCAAGCTATGCATCAAGCT
TGGTACCGAGCTCGGATCCACTAGTAACGGCCGCCAGTGTGCTGGAATTCGCCCTTAAGCAGAAGACGGC
ATACGAGATCGGTCTCGGCATTCCTGCTGAACCGCTCTTCCGATCTATAAGGCTAGAGAACCCACTGCTT
ACAAGGGCGAATTCTGCAGATATCCATCACACTGGCGGCCGCTCGAGCATGCATCTAGAGGGCCCAATTC
GCCCTATAGTGAGTCGTATTACAATTCACTGGCCGTCGTTTTACAACGTCGTGACTGGGAAAACCCTGGC
GTTACCCAACTTAATCGCCTTGCAGCACATCCCCCTTTCGCCAGCTGGCGTAATAGCGAAGAGGCCCGCA
CCGATCGCCCTTCCCAACAGTTGCGCAGCCTGAATGGCGAATGG
[124 nt withheld, positions 675-798]
C
[91 nt withheld, positions 800-890]
A
[49 nt withheld, positions 892-940]
CCTTTGACGTTGGAGTCCACGTTCTTT
[37 nt withheld, positions 968-1004]
ACCCTATCTCGGTCTATTCTTTTGATTTATAAGGGATTTTGCCGATTTCGGCCTATTGGTTAAAAAATGA
GCTGATTTAACAAAAATTTAACGCGAATTTTAACAAAATTCAGGGCGCAAGGGCTGCTAAAGGAAGCGGA
ACACGTAGAAAGCCAGTCCGCAGAAACGGTGCTGACCCCGGATGAATGTCAGCTACTGGGCTATCTGGAC
AAGGGAAAACGCAAGCGCAAAGAGAAAGCAGGTAGCTTGCAGTGGGCTTACATGGCGATAGCTAGACTGG
GCGGTTTTATGGACAGCAAGCGAACCGGAATTGCCAGCTGGGGCGCCCTCTGGTAAGGTTGGGAAGCCCT
GCAAAGTAAACTGGATGGCTTTCTTGCCGCCAAGGATCTGATGGCGCAGGGGATCAAGATCTGATCAAGA
GACAGGATGAGGATCGTTTCGCATGATTGAACAAGATGGATTGCACGCAGGTTCTCCGGCCGCTTGGGTG
GAGAGGCTATTCGGCTATGACTGGGCACAACAGACAATCGGCTGCTCTGATGCCGCCGTGTTCCGGCTGT
CAGCGCAGGGGCGCCCGGTTCTTTTTGTCAAGACCGACCTGTCCGGTGCCCTGAATGAACTGCAGGACGA
GGCAGCGCGGCTATCGTGGCTGGCCACGACGGGCGTTCCTTGCGCAGCTGTGCTCGACGTTGTCACTGAA
GCGGGAAGGGACTGGCTGCTATTGGGCGAAGTGCCGGGGCAGGATCTCCTGTCATCCCACCTTGCTCCTG
CCGAGAAAGTATCCATCATGGCTGATGCAATGCGGCGGCTGCATACGCTTGATCCGGCTACCTGCCCATT
CGACCACCAAGCGAAACATCGCATCGAGCGAGCACGTACTCGGATGGAAGCCGGTCTTGTCGATCAGGAT
GATCTGGACGAAGAGCATCAGGGGCTCGCGCCAGCCGAACTGTTCGCCAGGCTCAAGGCGCGCATGCCCG
ACGGCGAGGATCTCGTCGTGACCCATGGCGATGCCTGCTTGCCGAATATCATGGTGGAAAATGGCCGCTT
TTCTGGATTCATCGACTGTGGCCGGCTGGGTGTGGCGGACCGCTATCAGGACATAGCGTTGGCTACCCGT
GATATTGCTGAAGAGCTTGGCGGCGAATGGGCTGACCGCTTCCTCGTGCTTTACGGTATCGCCGCTCCCG
ATTCGCAGCGCATCGCCTTCTATCGCCTTCTTGACGAGTTCTTCTGAATTGAAAAAGGAAGAGTATGAGT
ATTCAACATTTCCGTGTCGCCCTTATTCCCTTTTTTGCGGCATTTTGCCTTCCTGTTTTTGCTCACCCAG
AAACGCTGGTGAAAGTAAAAGATGCTGAAGATCAGTTGGGTGCACGAGTGGGTTACATCGAACTGGATCT
CAACAGCGGTAAGATCCTTGAGAGTTTTCGCCCCGAAGAACGTTTTCCAATGATGAGCACTTTTAAAGTT
CTGCTATGTGGCGCGGTATTATCCCGTATTGACGCCGGGCAAGAGCAACTCGGTCGCCGCATACACTATT
CTCAGAATGACTTGGTTGAGTACTCACCAGTCACAGAAAAGCATCTTACGGATGGCATGACAGTAAGAGA
ATTATGCAGTGCTGCCATAACCATGAGTGATAACACTGCGGCCAACTTACTTCTGACAACGATCGGAGGA
CCGAAGGAGCTAACCGCTTTTTTGCACAACATGGGGGATCATGTAACTCGCCTTGATCGTTGGGAACCGG
AGCTGAATGAAGCCATACCAAACGACGAGCGTGACACCACGATGCCTGTAGCAATGGCAACAACGTTGCG
CAAACTATTAACTGGCGAACTACTTACTCTAGCTTCCCGGCAACAATTAATAGACTGGATGGAGGCGGAT
AAAGTTGCAGGACCACTTCTGCGCTCGGCCCTTCCGGCTGGCTGGTTTATTGCTGATAAATCTGGAGCCG
GTGAGCGTGGGTCTCGCGGTATCATTGCAGCACTGGGGCCAGATGGTAAGCCCTCCCGTATCGTAGTTAT
CTACACGACGGGGAGTCAGGCAACTATGGATGAACGAAATAGACAGATCGCTGAGATAGGTGCCTCACTG
ATTAAGCATTGGTAACTGTCAGACCAAGTTTACTCATATATACTTTAGATTGATTTAAAACTTCATTTTT
AATTTAAAAGGATCTAGGTGAAGATCCTTTTTGATAATCTCATGACCAAAATCCCTTAACGTGAGTTTTC
GTTCCACTGAGCGTCAGACCCCGTAGAAAAGATCAAAGGATCTTCTTGAGATCCTTTTTTTCTGCGCGTA
ATCTGCTGCTTGCAAACAAAAAAACCACCGCTACCAGCGGTGGTTTGTTTGCCGGATCAAGAGCTACCAA
CTCTTTTTCCGAAGGTAACTGGCTTCAGCAGAGCGCAGATACCAAATACTGTTCTTCTAGTGTAGCCGTA
GTTAGGCCACCACTTCAAGAACTCTGTAGCACCGCCTACATACCTCGCTCTGCTAATCCTGTTACCAGTG
GCTGCTGCCAGTGGCGATAAGTCGTGTCTTACCGGGTTGGACTCAAGACGATAGTTACCGGATAAGGCGC
AGCGGTCGGGCTGAACGGGGGGTTCGTGCACACAGCCCAGCTTGGAGCGAACGACCTACACCGAACTGAG
ATACCTACAGCGTGAGCTATGAGAAAGCGCCACGCTTCCCGAAGGGAGAAAGGCGGACAGGTATCCGGTA
AGCGGCAGGGTCGGAACAGGAGAGCGCACGAGGGAGCTTCCAGGGGGAAACGCCTGGTATCTTTATAGTC
CTGTCGGGTTTCGCCACCTCTGACTTGAGCGTCGATTTTTGTGATGCTCGTCAGGGGGGCGGAGCCTATG
GAAAAACGCCAGCAACGCGGCCTTTTTACGGTTCCTGGCCTTTTGCTGGCCTTTTGCTCACATGTTCTTT
CCTGCGTTATCCCCTGATTCTGTGGATAACCGTATTACCGCCTTTGAGTGAGCTGATACCGCTCGCCGCA
GCCGAACGACCGAGCGCAGCGAGTCAGTGAGCGAGGAAGCGGAAG
Features (pLannotate 1.2.2; 13 found; start..end, strand, type, name):
      2..94      +  CDS            lacI (fragment): lac repressor; lacI; The lac repressor binds to the lac operator to inhibit transcription in E. coli. This inhibition can be relieved by adding lactose or isopropyl-β-D-thiogalactopyranoside (IPTG).
    107..128     +  protein_bind   CAP binding site: CAP binding activates transcription in the presence of cAMP. E. coli catabolite activator protein
    143..173     +  promoter       lac promoter: promoter for the E. coli lac operon
    181..197     +  protein_bind   lac operator: The lac repressor binds to the lac operator to inhibit transcription in E. coli. This inhibition can be relieved by adding lactose or isopropyl-β-D-thiogalactopyranoside (IPTG). lac repressor encoded by lacI
    239..257     +  promoter       SP6 promoter: promoter for bacteriophage SP6 RNA polymerase
    493..511     -  promoter       T7 promoter: promoter for bacteriophage T7 RNA polymerase
    514..671     +  CDS            lacZα (fragment): LacZα fragment of β-galactosidase; lacZ fragment
    675..1103    +  rep_origin     f1 ori (sequence partly withheld): f1 bacteriophage origin of replication; arrow indicates direction of (+) strand synthesis
   1116..1415    +  CDS            tnpA (fragment): TN5P_ECOLX - Also known as tnp. Experimental evidence at protein level: Swiss-Prot protein existence level 1. Mediates transposition of transposon Tn5 by a 'cut and paste' mechanism. First, the monomeric transposase binds the 19 bp inverted DNA repeats flanking the transposon. Then, dimerization of the DNA- bound transposase creates a synaptic DNA complex. After nicking of the first DNA strand, excision of the transposon proceeds through a series of intermediates. The transposase then mediates the insertion of the transposon at a new site by strand transfer. The activity of the wild- type tran
   1447..2238    +  CDS            neo: KKA2_KLEPN - Also known as kan, nptII. Experimental evidence at protein level: Swiss-Prot protein existence level 1. Resistance to kanamycin, neomycin, paromomycin, ribostamycin, butirosin and gentamicin B. From Klebsiella pneumoniae.
   2242..2258    +  promoter       AmpR promoter (fragment): bla
   2259..3119    +  CDS            AmpR: β-lactamase; bla; confers resistance to ampicillin, carbenicillin, and related antibiotics
   3290..3878    +  rep_origin     ori: high-copy-number ColE1/pMB1/pBR322/pUC origin of replication
