[The description below was written by a language model from this plasmid's Addgene catalogue record and pLannotate feature annotations shown in this document.]
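Description:
TOPO-BC13 is a small bacterial cloning plasmid (about 4.1 kb in the assembled sequence) built on the commercial pCRII-TOPO backbone and classed as a barcoding plasmid. It is one member of the FREQ-Seq-Squared kit, a set of constructs that supply Illumina-compatible barcodes for high-throughput, combinatorial measurement of allele frequencies by sequencing. It is maintained in E. coli at high copy number through a ColE1/pUC-type origin. The catalogue lists ampicillin as the selection, conferred by the β-lactamase gene. The feature table also shows an intact neo (kanamycin/neomycin phosphotransferase) coding sequence preceded by a Tn5-derived fragment, as is standard for this backbone. An f1 origin is present as well, which in principle allows single-stranded DNA production with helper phage.

The payload is a synthetic 86 bp insert named BC13, introduced by TOPO cloning. The insert itself is not annotated in the feature table, but the gap between the SP6 promoter and the oppositely oriented T7 promoter corresponds to the cloning site where it would lie. The catalogue's "SP6/T7" promoter entry refers to these flanking phage promoters, which here serve mainly as priming sites for sequence verification, since the insert is a barcode element and not an expressed gene. Upstream are the CAP binding site, lac promoter and lac operator, and a lacZα fragment lies downstream, all remnants of the backbone's blue/white screening cassette. The record does not give the barcode's internal layout. It supports use as a stable, renewable template from which barcoded adapter sequence is obtained for preparing multiplexed allele-frequency sequencing libraries.
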