Addgene plasmid #84407: TOPO-BC13
Purpose: Encodes illumina barcodes for allele frequency sequencing (FREQ-Seq-Squared)
Depositing lab: J.J. Emerson. Depositing organization: University of California, Irvine. Publication: FREQ-Seq2: a method for precise high-throughput combinatorial quantification of allele frequencies. Zhao R, Lukacsovich T, Gaut R, Emerson JJ. G3 (Bethesda). 2023 Sep 30;13(10):jkad162. doi: 10.1093/g3journal/jkad162. PubMed 37494033.
Backbone
  Vector backbone: pCRII-TOPO
  Backbone manufacturer: Thermo Fisher Scientific
  Vector type: Barcoding plasmids
Growth in bacteria
  Bacterial resistance: Ampicillin, 100 μg/mL
  Growth temperature: 37°C
  Growth strain: DH5alpha
  Copy number: High Copy
Gene/Insert
  Gene/Insert name: BC13
  Species: Synthetic
  Insert size (bp): 86
  Promoter: SP6/T7
  Cloning method: TOPO Cloning
  Sequencing primers: 5′ T7; 3′ SP6
Terms and licenses: Academic/Nonprofit Terms; Industry Terms: Not Available to Industry
Depositor comments: This plasmid is part of the FREQ-Seq-Squared kit. See Addgene's kit collection page for more details: https://www.addgene.org/kits/
How to cite: TOPO-BC13 was a gift from J.J. Emerson (Addgene plasmid # 84407 ; http://n2t.net/addgene:84407 ; RRID:Addgene_84407)
