>Addgene plasmid #84407 | TOPO-BC13 | depositor partial sequence | sequence record 161013 | Primer and barcode sequence
GTAAGCAGTGGGTTCTCTAGCCTTATAGATCGGAAGAGCGGTTC
