>Addgene plasmid #84407 | TOPO-BC13 | addgene partial sequence | sequence record 163333 | F1ori-R 5'-AGGGAAGAAAGCGAAAGGAG-3'
[65 nt withheld, positions 1-65]
CCATTCGCCATTCAGGCTGCGCAACTGTTGGGAAGGGCGATCGGTGCGGGCCTCTTCGCTATTACGCCAG
CTGGCGAAAGGGGGATGTGCTGCAAGGCGATTAAGTTGGGTAACGCCAGGGTTTTCCCAGTCACGACGTT
GTAAAACGACGGCCAGTGAATTGTAATACGACTCACTATAGGGCGAATTGGGCCCTCTAGATGCATGCTC
GAGCGGCCGCCAGTGTGATGGATATCTGCAGAATTCGCCCTTGTAAGCAGTGGGTTCTCTAGCCTTATAG
ATCGGAAGAGCGGTTCAGCAGGAATGCCGAGACCGATCTCGTATGCCGTCTTCTGCTTAAGGGCGAATTC
CAGCACACTGGCGGCCGTTACTAGTGGATCCGAGCTCGGTACCAAGCTTGATGCATAGCTTGAGTATTCT
ATAGTGTCACCTAAATAGCTTGGCGTAATCATGGTCATAGCTGTTTCCTGTGTGAAATTGTTATCCGCTC
ACAATTCCACACAACATACGAGCCGGAAGCATAAAGTGTAAAGCCTGGGGTGCCTAATGAGTGAGCTAAC
TCACATTAATTGCGTTGCGCTCACTGCCCGCTTTCCAGTCGGGAAACCTGTCGTGCCAGCTGCATTAATG
AATCGGCCAACGCGCGGGGAGAGGCGGTTTGCGTATTGGGCGCTCTTCCGCTTCCTCGCTCACTGACTCG
CTGCGCTCGGTCGTTCGGCTGCGGCGAGCGGTATCAGCTCACTCAAAGGCGGTAATACGGTTATCCACAG
AATCAGG
